Addgene plasmid #120046: pMaCTag-Z03
Purpose: Template for C-terminal PCR tagging of mammalian genes (Zeocin selection) with moxCerulean3
Depositing lab: Michael Knop. Depositing organization: Universitaet Heidelberg. Publication: CRISPR-Cas12a-assisted PCR tagging of mammalian genes. Fueller J, Herbst K, Meurer M, Gubicza K, Kurtulmus B, Knopf JD, Kirrmaier D, Buchmuller BC, Pereira G, Lemberg MK, Knop M. J Cell Biol. 2020 Jun 1;219(6). pii: 151766. doi: 10.1083/jcb.201910210. PubMed 32406907.
Backbone
  Vector backbone: pFA6a
  Backbone size w/o insert (bp): 2412
  Vector type: PCR Template
  Selectable markers: Zeocin
Growth in bacteria
  Bacterial resistance: Ampicillin, 100 μg/mL
  Growth temperature: 37°C
  Growth strain: DH5alpha
  Copy number: High Copy
Gene/Insert
  Gene/Insert name: moxCerulean3
  Species: H. sapiens (human)
  Promoter: None
  Tag / fusion protein: moxCerulean3 (C terminal on backbone)
  Cloning method: Restriction Enzyme; 5′ cloning site BamHI (not destroyed); 3′ cloning site SpeI (not destroyed)
  Sequencing primers: 5′ SP6; 3′ AAACCACAACTAGAATGCAGTG
Terms and licenses: Academic/Nonprofit Terms; Industry Terms: Not Available to Industry
Depositor comments: Template plasmid for C-terminal PCR tagging of mammalian genes. For M1 and M2 tagging oligo design please visit www.pcr-tagging.com Please visit https://www.biorxiv.org/content/early/2018/11/20/473876 for BioRxiv preprint
How to cite: pMaCTag-Z03 was a gift from Michael Knop (Addgene plasmid # 120046 ; http://n2t.net/addgene:120046 ; RRID:Addgene_120046)
