[The description below was written by a language model from this plasmid's Addgene catalogue record and pLannotate feature annotations shown in this document.]
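Description:
pMaCTag-Z03 is a PCR template plasmid built on the pFA6a backbone. It is not meant to be transfected as an expression vector, but to serve as the source of a tagging cassette for C-terminal tagging of endogenous mammalian genes in the CRISPR-Cas12a-assisted PCR tagging approach. It is maintained in E. coli as a high-copy plasmid through a ColE1/pUC-type origin and selected with ampicillin via the β-lactamase gene. Short lacI, rop and bom fragments are backbone remnants, and SP6 and T7 promoters flank the cassette region.

The cassette begins with a promoterless moxCerulean3 coding sequence, a cyan fluorescent protein derived from Aequorea victoria, followed by an SV40 polyadenylation signal. Because the tag has no promoter of its own, expression depends on in-frame integration at the 3′ end of a target gene, so the fusion protein is driven by that gene's native regulation. Downstream is a Zeocin selection unit in which the SV40 enhancer/early promoter drives the Sh ble (BleoR) gene, terminated by a bGH poly(A) signal, allowing enrichment of mammalian cells carrying the cassette. A human U6 RNA polymerase III promoter sits after the marker. In this method it would be expected to drive a Cas12a crRNA supplied by the gene-specific reverse tagging oligo, although the record does not state this explicitly. Two loxP sites in the same orientation bracket the marker and the U6 promoter, which should permit their removal by Cre while leaving the tag and its poly(A) signal in place.

The depositor and sequencing-derived records are both 4,582 nt and list the same features, differing only in the numbering start point.
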