Features (pLannotate 1.2.2; 16 found; start..end, strand, type, name):
     64..777     +  CDS            moxCerulean3: moxCerulean3 is a basic (constitutively fluorescent) cyan fluorescent protein published in 2015, derived from Aequorea victoria.
    787..908     +  polyA_signal   SV40 poly(A) signal: SV40 polyadenylation signal
    915..948     +  protein_bind   loxP: Cre-mediated recombination occurs in the 8-bp core sequence (GCATACAT). Cre recombinase
    955..1271    +  promoter       SV40 promoter: SV40 enhancer and early promoter
   1284..1658    +  CDS            BleoR: antibiotic-binding protein; Sh ble from Streptoalloteichus hindustanus; confers resistance to bleomycin, phleomycin, and Zeocin™
   1668..1892    +  polyA_signal   bGH poly(A) signal: bovine growth hormone polyadenylation signal
   1899..2139    +  promoter       U6 promoter: RNA polymerase III promoter for human U6 snRNA
   2149..2182    +  protein_bind   loxP: Cre-mediated recombination occurs in the 8-bp core sequence (GCATACAT). Cre recombinase
   2220..2238    -  promoter       T7 promoter: promoter for bacteriophage T7 RNA polymerase
   2260..2313    -  CDS            lacI (fragment): lac repressor; lacI; The lac repressor binds to the lac operator to inhibit transcription in E. coli. This inhibition can be relieved by adding lactose or isopropyl-β-D-thiogalactopyranoside (IPTG).
   2496..3084    -  rep_origin     ori: high-copy-number ColE1/pMB1/pBR322/pUC origin of replication
   3255..4115    -  CDS            AmpR: β-lactamase; bla; confers resistance to ampicillin, carbenicillin, and related antibiotics
   4116..4220    -  promoter       AmpR promoter: bla
   4315..4350    +  CDS            rop (fragment): Rop protein, which maintains plasmids at low copy number; rop
   4452..4503    +  misc_feature   bom (fragment): basis of mobility region from pBR322
   4566..2       +  promoter       SP6 promoter (across the origin): promoter for bacteriophage SP6 RNA polymerase
>Addgene plasmid #120046 | pMaCTag-Z03 | depositor full sequence | sequence record 228122 | pMaCTag-Z03 sequence 4582 bps
GAACGCGGCCGCCAGCTGAAGCTTCGTACGTCAGGTGGAGGAGGTAGTGGCGGAGGCGGATCCGTGTCAA
AGGGCGAAGAGCTGTTTACTGGAGTCGTCCCAATTCTGGTGGAGCTGGATGGAGATGTCAACGGGCATAA
GTTTTCAGTGCGAGGAGAGGGAGAAGGAGACGCTACCAACGGCAAGCTGACACTGAAATTCATCAGCACC
ACAGGGAAGCTGCCCGTGCCTTGGCCAACCCTGGTCACTACCCTGAGTTGGGGCGTCCAGTCATTTGCCC
GATACCCAGACCACATGAAGCAGCATGATTTCTTTAAATCCGCTATGCCCGAGGGCTACGTGCAGGAACG
GACAATTTTCTTTAAGGACGATGGAACATACAAAACTAGAGCAGAGGTGAAGTTCGAAGGAGACACTCTG
GTCAACAGGATCGAGCTGAAGGGCATTGACTTTAAAGAAGATGGAAATATCCTGGGCCACAAACTGGAGT
ACAACGCCATCCATGGCAACGTGTACATTACAGCTGATAAGCAGAAAAACGGGATTAAGGCAAATTTCGG
ACTGAACTGCAATGTGGAAGACGGGAGTGTCCAGCTGGCCGATCACTACCAGCAGAACACTCCTATCGGC
GACGGGCCCGTGCTGCTGCCTGATAATCATTATCTGAGCACCCAGTCCAAGCTGTCTAAGGACCCCAATG
AGAAAAGAGATCACATGGTGCTGCTGGAGTTTGTGACCGCTGCTGGCATTACCCTGGGGATGGACGAGCT
GTACAAGTGAACTAGTAACTTGTTTATTGCAGCTTATAATGGTTACAAATAAAGCAATAGCATCACAAAT
TTCACAAATAAAGCATTTTTTTCACTGCATTCTAGTTGTGGTTTGTCCAAACTCATCAATGTATCTTAGT
CGATATAACTTCGTATAGCATACATTATACGAAGTTATGTCGACGGTGTGGAAAGTCCCCAGGCTCCCCA
GCAGGCAGAAGTATGCAAAGCATGCATCTCAATTAGTCAGCAACCAGGTGTGGAAAGTCCCCAGGCTCCC
CAGCAGGCAGAAGTATGCAAAGCATGCATCTCAATTAGTCAGCAACCATAGTCCCGCCCCTAACTCCGCC
CATCCCGCCCCTAACTCCGCCCAGTTCCGCCCATTCTCCGCCCCATGGCTGACTAATTTTTTTTATTTAT
GCAGAGGCCGAGGCCGCCTCGGCCTCTGAGCTATTCCAGAAGTAGTGAGGAGGCTTTTTTGGAGGCCTAG
GCTTTTGCAAAGAATTCGCCACCATGGCCAAGTTGACCAGTGCCGTTCCGGTGCTCACCGCGCGCGACGT
CGCCGGAGCGGTCGAGTTCTGGACCGACCGGCTCGGGTTCTCCCGGGACTTCGTGGAGGACGACTTCGCC
GGTGTGGTCCGGGACGACGTGACCCTGTTCATCAGCGCGGTCCAGGACCAGGTGGTGCCGGACAACACCC
TGGCCTGGGTGTGGGTGCGCGGCCTGGACGAGCTGTACGCCGAGTGGTCGGAGGTCGTGTCCACGAACTT
CCGGGACGCCTCCGGGCCGGCCATGACCGAGATCGGCGAGCAGCCGTGGGGGCGGGAGTTCGCCCTGCGC
GACCCGGCCGGCAACTGCGTGCACTTCGTGGCCGAGGAGCAGGACTGACTGCAGCGACTGTGCCTTCTAG
TTGCCAGCCATCTGTTGTTTGCCCCTCCCCCGTGCCTTCCTTGACCCTGGAAGGTGCCACTCCCACTGTC
CTTTCCTAATAAAATGAGGAAATTGCATCGCATTGTCTGAGTAGGTGTCATTCTATTCTGGGGGGTGGGG
TGGGGCAGGACAGCAAGGGGGAGGATTGGGAAGACAATAGCAGGCATGCTGGGGATGCGGTGGGCTCTAT
GGCTCGAGGAGGGCCTATTTCCCATGATTCCTTCATATTTGCATATACGATACAAGGCTGTTAGAGAGAT
AATTGGAATTAATTTGACTGTAAACACAAAGATATTAGTACAAAATACGTGACGTAGAAAGTAATAATTT
CTTGGGTAGTTTGCAGTTTTAAAATTATGTTTTAAAATGGACTATCATATGCTTACCGTAACTTGAAAGT
ATTTCGATTTCTTGGCTTTATATATCTTGTGGAAAGGACGAAACACCGATAACTTCGTATAGCATACATT
ATACGAAGTTATGGTACCGATGCAGCTAGCCCGCGGATCTGCCGGTCTCCCTATAGTGAGTCGTATTAAT
TTCGATAAGCCAGGTTAACCTGCATTAATGAATCGGCCAACGCGCGGGGAGAGGCGGTTTGCGTATTGGG
CGCTCTTCCGCTTCCTCGCTCACTGACTCGCTGCGCTCGGTCGTTCGGCTGCGGCGAGCGGTATCAGCTC
ACTCAAAGGCGGTAATACGGTTATCCACAGAATCAGGGGATAACGCAGGAAAGAACATGTGAGCAAAAGG
CCAGCAAAAGGCCAGGAACCGTAAAAAGGCCGCGTTGCTGGCGTTTTTCCATAGGCTCCGCCCCCCTGAC
GAGCATCACAAAAATCGACGCTCAAGTCAGAGGTGGCGAAACCCGACAGGACTATAAAGATACCAGGCGT
TTCCCCCTGGAAGCTCCCTCGTGCGCTCTCCTGTTCCGACCCTGCCGCTTACCGGATACCTGTCCGCCTT
TCTCCCTTCGGGAAGCGTGGCGCTTTCTCAATGCTCACGCTGTAGGTATCTCAGTTCGGTGTAGGTCGTT
CGCTCCAAGCTGGGCTGTGTGCACGAACCCCCCGTTCAGCCCGACCGCTGCGCCTTATCCGGTAACTATC
GTCTTGAGTCCAACCCGGTAAGACACGACTTATCGCCACTGGCAGCAGCCACTGGTAACAGGATTAGCAG
AGCGAGGTATGTAGGCGGTGCTACAGAGTTCTTGAAGTGGTGGCCTAACTACGGCTACACTAGAAGGACA
GTATTTGGTATCTGCGCTCTGCTGAAGCCAGTTACCTTCGGAAAAAGAGTTGGTAGCTCTTGATCCGGCA
AACAAACCACCGCTGGTAGCGGTGGTTTTTTTGTTTGCAAGCAGCAGATTACGCGCAGAAAAAAAGGATC
TCAAGAAGATCCTTTGATCTTTTCTACGGGGTCTGACGCTCAGTGGAACGAAAACTCACGTTAAGGGATT
TTGGTCATGAGATTATCAAAAAGGATCTTCACCTAGATCCTTTTAAATTAAAAATGAAGTTTTAAATCAA
TCTAAAGTATATATGAGTAAACTTGGTCTGACAGTTACCAATGCTTAATCAGTGAGGCACCTATCTCAGC
GATCTGTCTATTTCGTTCATCCATAGTTGCCTGACTCCCCGTCGTGTAGATAACTACGATACGGGAGGGC
TTACCATCTGGCCCCAGTGCTGCAATGATACCGCGAGACCCACGCTCACCGGCTCCAGATTTATCAGCAA
TAAACCAGCCAGCCGGAAGGGCCGAGCGCAGAAGTGGTCCTGCAACTTTATCCGCCTCCATCCAGTCTAT
TAATTGTTGCCGGGAAGCTAGAGTAAGTAGTTCGCCAGTTAATAGTTTGCGCAACGTTGTTGCCATTGCT
ACAGGCATCGTGGTGTCACGCTCGTCGTTTGGTATGGCTTCATTCAGCTCCGGTTCCCAACGATCAAGGC
GAGTTACATGATCCCCCATGTTGTGCAAAAAAGCGGTTAGCTCCTTCGGTCCTCCGATCGTTGTCAGAAG
TAAGTTGGCCGCAGTGTTATCACTCATGGTTATGGCAGCACTGCATAATTCTCTTACTGTCATGCCATCC
GTAAGATGCTTTTCTGTGACTGGTGAGTACTCAACCAAGTCATTCTGAGAATAGTGTATGCGGCGACCGA
GTTGCTCTTGCCCGGCGTCAATACGGGATAATACCGCGCCACATAGCAGAACTTTAAAAGTGCTCATCAT
TGGAAAACGTTCTTCGGGGCGAAAACTCTCAAGGATCTTACCGCTGTTGAGATCCAGTTCGATGTAACCC
ACTCGTGCACCCAACTGATCTTCAGCATCTTTTACTTTCACCAGCGTTTCTGGGTGAGCAAAAACAGGAA
GGCAAAATGCCGCAAAAAAGGGAATAAGGGCGACACGGAAATGTTGAATACTCATACTCTTCCTTTTTCA
ATATTATTGAAGCATTTATCAGGGTTATTGTCTCATGAGCGGATACATATTTGAATGTATTTAGAAAAAT
AAACAAATAGGGGTTCCGCGCACATTTCCCCGAAAAGTGCCACCTGACGTCTAAGAAACCATTATTATCA
TGACATTAACCTATAAAAATAGGCGTATCACGAGGCCCTTTCGTCTCGCGCGTTTCGGTGATGACGGTGA
AAACCTCTGACACATGCAGCTCCCGGAGACGGTCACAGCTTGTCTGTAAGCGGATGCCGGGAGCAGACAA
GCCCGTCAGGGCGCGTCAGCGGGTGTTGGCGGGTGTCGGGGCTGGCTTAACTATGCGGCATCAGAGCAGA
TTGTACTGAGAGTGCACCATATGGACATATTGTCGTTAGAACGCGGCTACAATTAATACATAACCTTATG
TATCATACACATACGATTTAGGTGACACTATA
