Features (pLannotate 1.2.2; 16 found; start..end, strand, type, name):
      1..19      +  promoter       SP6 promoter: promoter for bacteriophage SP6 RNA polymerase
     81..794     +  CDS            moxCerulean3: moxCerulean3 is a basic (constitutively fluorescent) cyan fluorescent protein published in 2015, derived from Aequorea victoria.
    804..925     +  polyA_signal   SV40 poly(A) signal: SV40 polyadenylation signal
    932..965     +  protein_bind   loxP: Cre-mediated recombination occurs in the 8-bp core sequence (GCATACAT). Cre recombinase
    972..1288    +  promoter       SV40 promoter: SV40 enhancer and early promoter
   1301..1675    +  CDS            BleoR: antibiotic-binding protein; Sh ble from Streptoalloteichus hindustanus; confers resistance to bleomycin, phleomycin, and Zeocin™
   1685..1909    +  polyA_signal   bGH poly(A) signal: bovine growth hormone polyadenylation signal
   1916..2156    +  promoter       U6 promoter: RNA polymerase III promoter for human U6 snRNA
   2166..2199    +  protein_bind   loxP: Cre-mediated recombination occurs in the 8-bp core sequence (GCATACAT). Cre recombinase
   2237..2255    -  promoter       T7 promoter: promoter for bacteriophage T7 RNA polymerase
   2277..2330    -  CDS            lacI (fragment): lac repressor; lacI; The lac repressor binds to the lac operator to inhibit transcription in E. coli. This inhibition can be relieved by adding lactose or isopropyl-β-D-thiogalactopyranoside (IPTG).
   2513..3101    -  rep_origin     ori: high-copy-number ColE1/pMB1/pBR322/pUC origin of replication
   3272..4132    -  CDS            AmpR: β-lactamase; bla; confers resistance to ampicillin, carbenicillin, and related antibiotics
   4133..4237    -  promoter       AmpR promoter: bla
   4332..4367    +  CDS            rop (fragment): Rop protein, which maintains plasmids at low copy number; rop
   4469..4520    +  misc_feature   bom (fragment): basis of mobility region from pBR322
>Addgene plasmid #120046 | pMaCTag-Z03 | addgene full sequence | sequence record 232652 | Addgene NGS Result
ATTTAGGTGACACTATAGAACGCGGCCGCCAGCTGAAGCTTCGTACGTCAGGTGGAGGAGGTAGTGGCGG
AGGCGGATCCGTGTCAAAGGGCGAAGAGCTGTTTACTGGAGTCGTCCCAATTCTGGTGGAGCTGGATGGA
GATGTCAACGGGCATAAGTTTTCAGTGCGAGGAGAGGGAGAAGGAGACGCTACCAACGGCAAGCTGACAC
TGAAATTCATCAGCACCACAGGGAAGCTGCCCGTGCCTTGGCCAACCCTGGTCACTACCCTGAGTTGGGG
CGTCCAGTCATTTGCCCGATACCCAGACCACATGAAGCAGCATGATTTCTTTAAATCCGCTATGCCCGAG
GGCTACGTGCAGGAACGGACAATTTTCTTTAAGGACGATGGAACATACAAAACTAGAGCAGAGGTGAAGT
TCGAAGGAGACACTCTGGTCAACAGGATCGAGCTGAAGGGCATTGACTTTAAAGAAGATGGAAATATCCT
GGGCCACAAACTGGAGTACAACGCCATCCATGGCAACGTGTACATTACAGCTGATAAGCAGAAAAACGGG
ATTAAGGCAAATTTCGGACTGAACTGCAATGTGGAAGACGGGAGTGTCCAGCTGGCCGATCACTACCAGC
AGAACACTCCTATCGGCGACGGGCCCGTGCTGCTGCCTGATAATCATTATCTGAGCACCCAGTCCAAGCT
GTCTAAGGACCCCAATGAGAAAAGAGATCACATGGTGCTGCTGGAGTTTGTGACCGCTGCTGGCATTACC
CTGGGGATGGACGAGCTGTACAAGTGAACTAGTAACTTGTTTATTGCAGCTTATAATGGTTACAAATAAA
GCAATAGCATCACAAATTTCACAAATAAAGCATTTTTTTCACTGCATTCTAGTTGTGGTTTGTCCAAACT
CATCAATGTATCTTAGTCGATATAACTTCGTATAGCATACATTATACGAAGTTATGTCGACGGTGTGGAA
AGTCCCCAGGCTCCCCAGCAGGCAGAAGTATGCAAAGCATGCATCTCAATTAGTCAGCAACCAGGTGTGG
AAAGTCCCCAGGCTCCCCAGCAGGCAGAAGTATGCAAAGCATGCATCTCAATTAGTCAGCAACCATAGTC
CCGCCCCTAACTCCGCCCATCCCGCCCCTAACTCCGCCCAGTTCCGCCCATTCTCCGCCCCATGGCTGAC
TAATTTTTTTTATTTATGCAGAGGCCGAGGCCGCCTCGGCCTCTGAGCTATTCCAGAAGTAGTGAGGAGG
CTTTTTTGGAGGCCTAGGCTTTTGCAAAGAATTCGCCACCATGGCCAAGTTGACCAGTGCCGTTCCGGTG
CTCACCGCGCGCGACGTCGCCGGAGCGGTCGAGTTCTGGACCGACCGGCTCGGGTTCTCCCGGGACTTCG
TGGAGGACGACTTCGCCGGTGTGGTCCGGGACGACGTGACCCTGTTCATCAGCGCGGTCCAGGACCAGGT
GGTGCCGGACAACACCCTGGCCTGGGTGTGGGTGCGCGGCCTGGACGAGCTGTACGCCGAGTGGTCGGAG
GTCGTGTCCACGAACTTCCGGGACGCCTCCGGGCCGGCCATGACCGAGATCGGCGAGCAGCCGTGGGGGC
GGGAGTTCGCCCTGCGCGACCCGGCCGGCAACTGCGTGCACTTCGTGGCCGAGGAGCAGGACTGACTGCA
GCGACTGTGCCTTCTAGTTGCCAGCCATCTGTTGTTTGCCCCTCCCCCGTGCCTTCCTTGACCCTGGAAG
GTGCCACTCCCACTGTCCTTTCCTAATAAAATGAGGAAATTGCATCGCATTGTCTGAGTAGGTGTCATTC
TATTCTGGGGGGTGGGGTGGGGCAGGACAGCAAGGGGGAGGATTGGGAAGACAATAGCAGGCATGCTGGG
GATGCGGTGGGCTCTATGGCTCGAGGAGGGCCTATTTCCCATGATTCCTTCATATTTGCATATACGATAC
AAGGCTGTTAGAGAGATAATTGGAATTAATTTGACTGTAAACACAAAGATATTAGTACAAAATACGTGAC
GTAGAAAGTAATAATTTCTTGGGTAGTTTGCAGTTTTAAAATTATGTTTTAAAATGGACTATCATATGCT
TACCGTAACTTGAAAGTATTTCGATTTCTTGGCTTTATATATCTTGTGGAAAGGACGAAACACCGATAAC
TTCGTATAGCATACATTATACGAAGTTATGGTACCGATGCAGCTAGCCCGCGGATCTGCCGGTCTCCCTA
TAGTGAGTCGTATTAATTTCGATAAGCCAGGTTAACCTGCATTAATGAATCGGCCAACGCGCGGGGAGAG
GCGGTTTGCGTATTGGGCGCTCTTCCGCTTCCTCGCTCACTGACTCGCTGCGCTCGGTCGTTCGGCTGCG
GCGAGCGGTATCAGCTCACTCAAAGGCGGTAATACGGTTATCCACAGAATCAGGGGATAACGCAGGAAAG
AACATGTGAGCAAAAGGCCAGCAAAAGGCCAGGAACCGTAAAAAGGCCGCGTTGCTGGCGTTTTTCCATA
GGCTCCGCCCCCCTGACGAGCATCACAAAAATCGACGCTCAAGTCAGAGGTGGCGAAACCCGACAGGACT
ATAAAGATACCAGGCGTTTCCCCCTGGAAGCTCCCTCGTGCGCTCTCCTGTTCCGACCCTGCCGCTTACC
GGATACCTGTCCGCCTTTCTCCCTTCGGGAAGCGTGGCGCTTTCTCATAGCTCACGCTGTAGGTATCTCA
GTTCGGTGTAGGTCGTTCGCTCCAAGCTGGGCTGTGTGCACGAACCCCCCGTTCAGCCCGACCGCTGCGC
CTTATCCGGTAACTATCGTCTTGAGTCCAACCCGGTAAGACACGACTTATCGCCACTGGCAGCAGCCACT
GGTAACAGGATTAGCAGAGCGAGGTATGTAGGCGGTGCTACAGAGTTCTTGAAGTGGTGGCCTAACTACG
GCTACACTAGAAGAACAGTATTTGGTATCTGCGCTCTGCTGAAGCCAGTTACCTTCGGAAAAAGAGTTGG
TAGCTCTTGATCCGGCAAACAAACCACCGCTGGTAGCGGTGGTTTTTTTGTTTGCAAGCAGCAGATTACG
CGCAGAAAAAAAGGATCTCAAGAAGATCCTTTGATCTTTTCTACGGGGTCTGACGCTCAGTGGAACGAAA
ACTCACGTTAAGGGATTTTGGTCATGAGATTATCAAAAAGGATCTTCACCTAGATCCTTTTAAATTAAAA
ATGAAGTTTTAAATCAATCTAAAGTATATATGAGTAAACTTGGTCTGACAGTTACCAATGCTTAATCAGT
GAGGCACCTATCTCAGCGATCTGTCTATTTCGTTCATCCATAGTTGCCTGACTCCCCGTCGTGTAGATAA
CTACGATACGGGAGGGCTTACCATCTGGCCCCAGTGCTGCAATGATACCGCGAGACCCACGCTCACCGGC
TCCAGATTTATCAGCAATAAACCAGCCAGCCGGAAGGGCCGAGCGCAGAAGTGGTCCTGCAACTTTATCC
GCCTCCATCCAGTCTATTAATTGTTGCCGGGAAGCTAGAGTAAGTAGTTCGCCAGTTAATAGTTTGCGCA
ACGTTGTTGCCATTGCTACAGGCATCGTGGTGTCACGCTCGTCGTTTGGTATGGCTTCATTCAGCTCCGG
TTCCCAACGATCAAGGCGAGTTACATGATCCCCCATGTTGTGCAAAAAAGCGGTTAGCTCCTTCGGTCCT
CCGATCGTTGTCAGAAGTAAGTTGGCCGCAGTGTTATCACTCATGGTTATGGCAGCACTGCATAATTCTC
TTACTGTCATGCCATCCGTAAGATGCTTTTCTGTGACTGGTGAGTACTCAACCAAGTCATTCTGAGAATA
GTGTATGCGGCGACCGAGTTGCTCTTGCCCGGCGTCAATACGGGATAATACCGCGCCACATAGCAGAACT
TTAAAAGTGCTCATCATTGGAAAACGTTCTTCGGGGCGAAAACTCTCAAGGATCTTACCGCTGTTGAGAT
CCAGTTCGATGTAACCCACTCGTGCACCCAACTGATCTTCAGCATCTTTTACTTTCACCAGCGTTTCTGG
GTGAGCAAAAACAGGAAGGCAAAATGCCGCAAAAAAGGGAATAAGGGCGACACGGAAATGTTGAATACTC
ATACTCTTCCTTTTTCAATATTATTGAAGCATTTATCAGGGTTATTGTCTCATGAGCGGATACATATTTG
AATGTATTTAGAAAAATAAACAAATAGGGGTTCCGCGCACATTTCCCCGAAAAGTGCCACCTGACGTCTA
AGAAACCATTATTATCATGACATTAACCTATAAAAATAGGCGTATCACGAGGCCCTTTCGTCTCGCGCGT
TTCGGTGATGACGGTGAAAACCTCTGACACATGCAGCTCCCGGAGACGGTCACAGCTTGTCTGTAAGCGG
ATGCCGGGAGCAGACAAGCCCGTCAGGGCGCGTCAGCGGGTGTTGGCGGGTGTCGGGGCTGGCTTAACTA
TGCGGCATCAGAGCAGATTGTACTGAGAGTGCACCATATGGACATATTGTCGTTAGAACGCGGCTACAAT
TAATACATAACCTTATGTATCATACACATACG
